Addgene plasmid #71560: pJK350
Purpose: Production of Acetobacter aceti 1023 alanine racemase (alr) with N-terminal His tag and Ala365>Asp mutant (H6AaAlr-A365D)
Depositing lab: T. J. Kappock. Depositing organization: Washington University in Saint Louis. Publication: Alanine racemase from the acidophile Acetobacter aceti. Francois JA, Kappock TJ. Protein Expr Purif. 2007 Jan;51(1):39-48. Epub 2006 Jun 6. 10.1016/j.pep.2006.05.016 PubMed 16843006.
Backbone
  Vector backbone: pET28a
  Backbone size w/o insert (bp): 5369
  Total vector size (bp): 6414
  Vector type: Bacterial Expression
Growth in bacteria
  Bacterial resistance: Kanamycin, 50 μg/mL
  Growth temperature: 37°C
  Growth strain: DH5alpha
  Copy number: Unknown
Gene/Insert
  Gene/Insert name: alanine racemase (alt names: alr; AZ09_RS09230)
  Species: Acetobacter aceti 1023
  Mutation: mutation changes alanine-365 to aspartate
  GenBank ID: WP_042787947.1 ABC71322.1
  Promoter: T7
  Tag / fusion protein: His6 (N terminal on backbone)
  Cloning method: Restriction Enzyme; 5′ cloning site NdeI (not destroyed); 3′ cloning site HindIII (not destroyed)
  Sequencing primers: 5′ T7 promoter; 3′ T7 terminator
Terms and licenses: Academic/Nonprofit Terms; Industry Terms: Not Available to Industry
How to cite: pJK350 was a gift from T. J. Kappock (Addgene plasmid # 71560 ; http://n2t.net/addgene:71560 ; RRID:Addgene_71560)
