[The description below was written by a language model from this plasmid's Addgene catalogue record and pLannotate feature annotations shown in this document.]
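Description:
pJK350 is a bacterial expression plasmid built on the pET28a backbone for producing a mutant form of alanine racemase (alr) from the acidophilic bacterium Acetobacter aceti strain 1023. The 6,414 bp construct carries the alr coding sequence cloned between the NdeI and HindIII sites, both of which remain intact, and the encoded enzyme bears a substitution changing alanine-365 to aspartate. The resulting protein is designated H6AaAlr-A365D.

Expression is driven by a T7 promoter followed immediately by a lac operator and the strong ribosome binding site from phage T7 gene 10. Transcription therefore requires T7 RNA polymerase supplied by the host, and it is held in check by the lac repressor encoded by the plasmid's own lacI gene until it is relieved by IPTG or lactose. The backbone supplies an N-terminal His6 tag followed by a thrombin cleavage site, so the racemase can be purified by metal affinity chromatography and the tag removed afterwards. The short "capTEV" fragment called by the annotation software at this position most likely reflects that His-tag sequence. A second His-tag segment is annotated downstream of the insert, as is usual for pET28a, but the record lists only the N-terminal tag. A T7 terminator closes the transcription unit.

The plasmid is selected with kanamycin through the aph(3')-Ia gene. It replicates from a ColE1/pBR322-type origin accompanied by the rop gene and the bom region, and it also contains an f1 phage origin. The small tetracycline-resistance and AmpR promoter fragments in the feature table appear to be non-functional backbone remnants. The record supports its use for overproducing and purifying the A365D variant, presumably for comparison with the wild-type enzyme.
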