Features (pLannotate 1.2.2; 20 found; start..end, strand, type, name):
     12..467     +  rep_origin     f1 ori (sequence partly withheld): f1 bacteriophage origin of replication; arrow indicates direction of (+) strand synthesis
    494..551     +  promoter       AmpR promoter (fragment): bla
    560..1375    -  CDS            KanR: aminoglycoside phosphotransferase; aph(3')-Ia; confers resistance to kanamycin in bacteria or G418 (Geneticin®) in eukaryotes
   1497..2085    +  rep_origin     ori: high-copy-number ColE1/pMB1/pBR322/pUC origin of replication
   2271..2413    -  misc_feature   bom: basis of mobility region from pBR322
   2515..2706    -  CDS            rop: Rop protein, which maintains plasmids at low copy number; rop
   2723..3103    +  CDS            YPB1_ECOLX: Protein predicted: Swiss-Prot protein existence level 4. From Escherichia coli.
   3175..3466    -  CDS            TcR (fragment): tetracycline efflux protein; tet; confers resistance to tetracycline
   3481..3502    -  protein_bind   CAP binding site: CAP binding activates transcription in the presence of cAMP. E. coli catabolite activator protein
   3515..4597    -  CDS            lacI: lac repressor; lacI; The lac repressor binds to the lac operator to inhibit transcription in E. coli. This inhibition can be relieved by adding lactose or isopropyl-β-D-thiogalactopyranoside (IPTG).
   4598..4675    -  promoter       lacI promoter: lacI
   4683..4962    -  CDS            TcR (fragment): tetracycline efflux protein; tet; confers resistance to tetracycline
   4984..5002    +  promoter       T7 promoter: promoter for bacteriophage T7 RNA polymerase
   5003..5027    +  protein_bind   lac operator: The lac repressor binds to the lac operator to inhibit transcription in E. coli. This inhibition can be relieved by adding lactose or isopropyl-β-D-thiogalactopyranoside (IPTG). lac repressor encoded by lacI
   5042..5064    +  RBS            RBS: efficient ribosome binding site from bacteriophage T7 gene 10 (Olins and Rangwala, 1989)
   5083..5099    +  CDS            capTEV™ (fragment): composite tag for in vivo biotinylation, TEV protease cleavage, and 6xHis tagging
   5110..5127    +  CDS            thrombin site: thrombin recognition and cleavage site
   6258..6275    +  CDS            9xHis (fragment): 9xHis affinity tag
   6285..6334    +  CDS            SET1 (fragment): solubility-enhancement tag derived from T7 phage gene 10B
   6342..6389    +  terminator     T7 terminator: transcription terminator for bacteriophage T7 RNA polymerase
>Addgene plasmid #71560 | pJK350 | depositor full sequence | sequence record 134627 | pJK350 sequence 6414 bps
TGGCGAATGGG
[124 nt withheld, positions 12-135]
C
[91 nt withheld, positions 137-227]
A
[49 nt withheld, positions 229-277]
CCTTTGACGTTGGAGTCCACGTTCTTT
[37 nt withheld, positions 305-341]
ACCCTATCTCGGTCTATTCTTTTGATTTATAAGGGATTTTGCCGATTTCGGCCTATTGGTTAAAAAATGA
GCTGATTTAACAAAAATTTAACGCGAATTTTAACAAAATATTAACGTTTACAATTTCAGGTGGCACTTTT
CGGGGAAATGTGCGCGGAACCCCTATTTGTTTATTTTTCTAAATACATTCAAATATGTATCCGCTCATGA
ATTAATTCTTAGAAAAACTCATCGAGCATCAAATGAAACTGCAATTTATTCATATCAGGATTATCAATAC
CATATTTTTGAAAAAGCCGTTTCTGTAATGAAGGAGAAAACTCACCGAGGCAGTTCCATAGGATGGCAAG
ATCCTGGTATCGGTCTGCGATTCCGACTCGTCCAACATCAATACAACCTATTAATTTCCCCTCGTCAAAA
ATAAGGTTATCAAGTGAGAAATCACCATGAGTGACGACTGAATCCGGTGAGAATGGCAAAAGTTTATGCA
TTTCTTTCCAGACTTGTTCAACAGGCCAGCCATTACGCTCGTCATCAAAATCACTCGCATCAACCAAACC
GTTATTCATTCGTGATTGCGCCTGAGCGAGACGAAATACGCGATCGCTGTTAAAAGGACAATTACAAACA
GGAATCGAATGCAACCGGCGCAGGAACACTGCCAGCGCATCAACAATATTTTCACCTGAATCAGGATATT
CTTCTAATACCTGGAATGCTGTTTTCCCGGGGATCGCAGTGGTGAGTAACCATGCATCATCAGGAGTACG
GATAAAATGCTTGATGGTCGGAAGAGGCATAAATTCCGTCAGCCAGTTTAGTCTGACCATCTCATCTGTA
ACATCATTGGCAACGCTACCTTTGCCATGTTTCAGAAACAACTCTGGCGCATCGGGCTTCCCATACAATC
GATAGATTGTCGCACCTGATTGCCCGACATTATCGCGAGCCCATTTATACCCATATAAATCAGCATCCAT
GTTGGAATTTAATCGCGGCCTAGAGCAAGACGTTTCCCGTTGAATATGGCTCATAACACCCCTTGTATTA
CTGTTTATGTAAGCAGACAGTTTTATTGTTCATGACCAAAATCCCTTAACGTGAGTTTTCGTTCCACTGA
GCGTCAGACCCCGTAGAAAAGATCAAAGGATCTTCTTGAGATCCTTTTTTTCTGCGCGTAATCTGCTGCT
TGCAAACAAAAAAACCACCGCTACCAGCGGTGGTTTGTTTGCCGGATCAAGAGCTACCAACTCTTTTTCC
GAAGGTAACTGGCTTCAGCAGAGCGCAGATACCAAATACTGTCCTTCTAGTGTAGCCGTAGTTAGGCCAC
CACTTCAAGAACTCTGTAGCACCGCCTACATACCTCGCTCTGCTAATCCTGTTACCAGTGGCTGCTGCCA
GTGGCGATAAGTCGTGTCTTACCGGGTTGGACTCAAGACGATAGTTACCGGATAAGGCGCAGCGGTCGGG
CTGAACGGGGGGTTCGTGCACACAGCCCAGCTTGGAGCGAACGACCTACACCGAACTGAGATACCTACAG
CGTGAGCTATGAGAAAGCGCCACGCTTCCCGAAGGGAGAAAGGCGGACAGGTATCCGGTAAGCGGCAGGG
TCGGAACAGGAGAGCGCACGAGGGAGCTTCCAGGGGGAAACGCCTGGTATCTTTATAGTCCTGTCGGGTT
TCGCCACCTCTGACTTGAGCGTCGATTTTTGTGATGCTCGTCAGGGGGGCGGAGCCTATGGAAAAACGCC
AGCAACGCGGCCTTTTTACGGTTCCTGGCCTTTTGCTGGCCTTTTGCTCACATGTTCTTTCCTGCGTTAT
CCCCTGATTCTGTGGATAACCGTATTACCGCCTTTGAGTGAGCTGATACCGCTCGCCGCAGCCGAACGAC
CGAGCGCAGCGAGTCAGTGAGCGAGGAAGCGGAAGAGCGCCTGATGCGGTATTTTCTCCTTACGCATCTG
TGCGGTATTTCACACCGCATATATGGTGCACTCTCAGTACAATCTGCTCTGATGCCGCATAGTTAAGCCA
GTATACACTCCGCTATCGCTACGTGACTGGGTCATGGCTGCGCCCCGACACCCGCCAACACCCGCTGACG
CGCCCTGACGGGCTTGTCTGCTCCCGGCATCCGCTTACAGACAAGCTGTGACCGTCTCCGGGAGCTGCAT
GTGTCAGAGGTTTTCACCGTCATCACCGAAACGCGCGAGGCAGCTGCGGTAAAGCTCATCAGCGTGGTCG
TGAAGCGATTCACAGATGTCTGCCTGTTCATCCGCGTCCAGCTCGTTGAGTTTCTCCAGAAGCGTTAATG
TCTGGCTTCTGATAAAGCGGGCCATGTTAAGGGCGGTTTTTTCCTGTTTGGTCACTGATGCCTCCGTGTA
AGGGGGATTTCTGTTCATGGGGGTAATGATACCGATGAAACGAGAGAGGATGCTCACGATACGGGTTACT
GATGATGAACATGCCCGGTTACTGGAACGTTGTGAGGGTAAACAACTGGCGGTATGGATGCGGCGGGACC
AGAGAAAAATCACTCAGGGTCAATGCCAGCGCTTCGTTAATACAGATGTAGGTGTTCCACAGGGTAGCCA
GCAGCATCCTGCGATGCAGATCCGGAACATAATGGTGCAGGGCGCTGACTTCCGCGTTTCCAGACTTTAC
GAAACACGGAAACCGAAGACCATTCATGTTGTTGCTCAGGTCGCAGACGTTTTGCAGCAGCAGTCGCTTC
ACGTTCGCTCGCGTATCGGTGATTCATTCTGCTAACCAGTAAGGCAACCCCGCCAGCCTAGCCGGGTCCT
CAACGACAGGAGCACGATCATGCGCACCCGTGGGGCCGCCATGCCGGCGATAATGGCCTGCTTCTCGCCG
AAACGTTTGGTGGCGGGACCAGTGACGAAGGCTTGAGCGAGGGCGTGCAAGATTCCGAATACCGCAAGCG
ACAGGCCGATCATCGTCGCGCTCCAGCGAAAGCGGTCCTCGCCGAAAATGACCCAGAGCGCTGCCGGCAC
CTGTCCTACGAGTTGCATGATAAAGAAGACAGTCATAAGTGCGGCGACGATAGTCATGCCCCGCGCCCAC
CGGAAGGAGCTGACTGGGTTGAAGGCTCTCAAGGGCATCGGTCGAGATCCCGGTGCCTAATGAGTGAGCT
AACTTACATTAATTGCGTTGCGCTCACTGCCCGCTTTCCAGTCGGGAAACCTGTCGTGCCAGCTGCATTA
ATGAATCGGCCAACGCGCGGGGAGAGGCGGTTTGCGTATTGGGCGCCAGGGTGGTTTTTCTTTTCACCAG
TGAGACGGGCAACAGCTGATTGCCCTTCACCGCCTGGCCCTGAGAGAGTTGCAGCAAGCGGTCCACGCTG
GTTTGCCCCAGCAGGCGAAAATCCTGTTTGATGGTGGTTAACGGCGGGATATAACATGAGCTGTCTTCGG
TATCGTCGTATCCCACTACCGAGATATCCGCACCAACGCGCAGCCCGGACTCGGTAATGGCGCGCATTGC
GCCCAGCGCCATCTGATCGTTGGCAACCAGCATCGCAGTGGGAACGATGCCCTCATTCAGCATTTGCATG
GTTTGTTGAAAACCGGACATGGCACTCCAGTCGCCTTCCCGTTCCGCTATCGGCTGAATTTGATTGCGAG
TGAGATATTTATGCCAGCCAGCCAGACGCAGACGCGCCGAGACAGAACTTAATGGGCCCGCTAACAGCGC
GATTTGCTGGTGACCCAATGCGACCAGATGCTCCACGCCCAGTCGCGTACCGTCTTCATGGGAGAAAATA
ATACTGTTGATGGGTGTCTGGTCAGAGACATCAAGAAATAACGCCGGAACATTAGTGCAGGCAGCTTCCA
CAGCAATGGCATCCTGGTCATCCAGCGGATAGTTAATGATCAGCCCACTGACGCGTTGCGCGAGAAGATT
GTGCACCGCCGCTTTACAGGCTTCGACGCCGCTTCGTTCTACCATCGACACCACCACGCTGGCACCCAGT
TGATCGGCGCGAGATTTAATCGCCGCGACAATTTGCGACGGCGCGTGCAGGGCCAGACTGGAGGTGGCAA
CGCCAATCAGCAACGACTGTTTGCCCGCCAGTTGTTGTGCCACGCGGTTGGGAATGTAATTCAGCTCCGC
CATCGCCGCTTCCACTTTTTCCCGCGTTTTCGCAGAAACGTGGCTGGCCTGGTTCACCACGCGGGAAACG
GTCTGATAAGAGACACCGGCATACTCTGCGACATCGTATAACGTTACTGGTTTCACATTCACCACCCTGA
ATTGACTCTCTTCCGGGCGCTATCATGCCATACCGCGAAAGGTTTTGCGCCATTCGATGGTGTCCGGGAT
CTCGACGCTCTCCCTTATGCGACTCCTGCATTAGGAAGCAGCCCAGTAGTAGGTTGAGGCCGTTGAGCAC
CGCCGCCGCAAGGAATGGTGCATGCAAGGAGATGGCGCCCAACAGTCCCCCGGCCACGGGGCCTGCCACC
ATACCCACGCCGAAACAAGCGCTCATGAGCCCGAAGTGGCGAGCCCGATCTTCCCCATCGGTGATGTCGG
CGATATAGGCGCCAGCAACCGCACCTGTGGCGCCGGTGATGCCGGCCACGATGCGTCCGGCGTAGAGGAT
CGAGATCTCGATCCCGCGAAATTAATACGACTCACTATAGGGGAATTGTGAGCGGATAACAATTCCCCTC
TAGAAATAATTTTGTTTAACTTTAAGAAGGAGATATACCATGGGCAGCAGCCATCATCATCATCATCACA
GCAGCGGCCTGGTGCCGCGCGGCAGCCATATGTGGCCAGCATCGCGCGCAGGGGCTGTGTTGACGATAAA
TCTTTCCGCTATTGCCGAAAATTACCGCTATCTTGTGAACAAACTGGGCAAAACAGTTTGCGCCGCAGTA
GTTAAGGCCGATGCTTATGGGCTTGGGGTTGCACAGGTGGCGCCCATTTTGGAACAGGTTGGCGCAAAAC
ATTTTTTTGTCGCACATGTGGATGAAGGGCTAGCCCTTAGGCCATATCTTTCACCCCACACATCAGTAAC
TGTGTTGCATGGTCCACGGCCGGATGCTGCTGAGGTTTGCGTACGCAATAATTTGCGGCCAGTTTTAAAT
AGCCTAAAACAGGTGGCTGTTTTGCGGGATCTGGCAGCCAAAATGGATAAGCCGCTGGATGTGGCCATTC
AACTGGATACGGGTATGTCTCGTTTTGGCCTTTCAGAGGCTGATATCCATAAACTGATGGCCACTCCTGA
ACTTTTGGAGGGGTTATCTGTCAGTCTGGTTATGAGTCATCTGGCCTGTGCAGATACGCCAGAAAACGCA
GCCAATGCCATGCAGCGTGAACGGTTTGAGAACTATGCACGCATGTTGCCAAAGGCAGCTTTAAGTCTTT
CTGCATCTTCTGGAATTTTTCTGGGGCAACCATTTCATTTTGATCTCGTGCGCCCTGGTGCCGCTTTGTA
TGGCGTAGCGCCGCAGAATGATGGTGTTAATCCACTTAAGCCTGTTGTGGGGTTGCAAACGCATATTCTG
CAAATTCGCACTTTATCCAAAGGGGATCGGGTGGGATATGGGCTTACGTGGCAAGCGACTGGCCCATGCC
GTGTTGCGACCATTGCGGTTGGATATGCTGATGGATTTGCCCGTGCGGGCGCTGCTGCAGGATGCGCTTG
GTATAAAGGATATCGGCTACCAATTCTGGGCCGAATCTCTATGGATTCCATGACAGTTGATCTTTCCGCA
GTGCCCGAAGGGCTGCTGGAAGAAGATAGCATGGTGGAACTTTTGAATGAGTCTTACGGCGTAGATGCTG
TGGCCAAAGCAGAAGGCACAATAGGCTACGAAGTACTGACATCTCTGGGGCGGCGTTATCATCGCGTTTA
TGACACCGCTGCCTGAAGCTTGCGGCCGCACTCGAGCACCACCACCACCACCACTGAGATCCGGCTGCTA
ACAAAGCCCGAAAGGAAGCTGAGTTGGCTGCTGCCACCGCTGAGCAATAACTAGCATAACCCCTTGGGGC
CTCTAAACGGGTCTTGAGGGGTTTTTTGCTGAAAGGAGGAACTATATCCGGAT
