>Addgene plasmid #71560 | pJK350 | addgene partial sequence | sequence record 138150 | T7 5'-TAATACGACTCACTATAGGG-3'
TTTTGTTTAACTTTAAGAAGGAGATATACCATGGGCAGCAGCCATCATCATCATCATCACAGCAGCGGCC
TGGTGCCGCGCGGCAGCCATATGTGGCCAGCATCGCGCGCAGGGGCTGTGTTGACGATAAATCTTTCCGC
TATTGCCGAAAATTACCGCTATCTTGTGAACAAACTGGGCAAAACAGTTTGCGCCGCAGTAGTTAAGGCC
GATGCTTATGGGCTTGGGGTTGCACAGGTGGCGCCCATTTTGGAACAGGTTGGCGCAAAACATTTTTTTG
TCGCACATGTGGATGAAGGGCTAGCCCTTAGGCCATATCTTTCACCCCACACATCAGTAACTGTGTTGCA
TGGTCCACGGCCGGATGCTGCTGAGGTTTGCGTACGCAATAATTTGCGGCCAGTTTTAAATAGCCTAAAA
CAGGTGGCTGTTTTGCGGGATCTGGCAGCCAAAATGGATAAGCCGCTGGATGTGGCCATTCAACTGGATA
CGGGTATGTCTCGTTTTGGCCTTTCAGAGGCTGATATCCATAAACTGATGGCCACTCCTGAACTTTTGGA
GGGGTTATCTGTCAGTCTGGTTATGAGTCATCTGGCCTGTGCAGATACGCCAGAAAACGCAGCCAATGCC
ATGCAGCGTGAACGGTTTGAGAACTATGCACGCATGTTGCCAAAGGCAGCTTTAAGTCTTTCTGCATCTT
CTGGAATTTTTCTGGGGCAACCATTTCATTTTGATCTCGTGCGCCCTGGTGCCGCTTTGTATGGCGTAGC
GCCGCAGAATGATGGTGTTAATCCACTTAAGCCTGTTGTGGGGTTGCAAACGCATATTCTGCAAATTCGC
ACTTTATCCAAAGGGGATCGGGTGGGATATGGGCTTACGTGGCAAGCGACTGGCCCATGCCGTGTTGCGA
CCATTGCGGTTGGATATGCTGATGGATTTGCCCGTGCGGGCGCTGCTGCAGGATGCGCTTGGTATAAAGG
ATATCGGCTACCAATTCTGGGCCGAATCTCTATGGATTCCATGACAGTT
