>Addgene plasmid #71560 | pJK350 | addgene partial sequence | sequence record 138151 | T7term 5'-GCTAGTTATTGCTCAGCGG-3'
TTTGTTAGCAGCCGGATCTCAGTGGTGGTGGTGGTGGTGCTCGAGTGCGGCCGCAAGCTTCAGGCAGCGG
TGTCATAAACGCGATGATAACGCCGCCCCAGAGATGTCAGTACTTCGTAGCCTATTGTGCCTTCTGCTTT
GGCCACAGCATCTACGCCGTAAGACTCATTCAAAAGTTCCACCATGCTATCTTCTTCCAGCAGCCCTTCG
GGCACTGCGGAAAGATCAACTGTCATGGAATCCATAGAGATTCGGCCCAGAATTGGTAGCCGATATCCTT
TATACCAAGCGCATCCTGCAGCAGCGCCCGCACGGGCAAATCCATCAGCATATCCAACCGCAATGGTCGC
AACACGGCATGGGCCAGTCGCTTGCCACGTAAGCCCATATCCCACCCGATCCCCTTTGGATAAAGTGCGA
ATTTGCAGAATATGCGTTTGCAACCCCACAACAGGCTTAAGTGGATTAACACCATCATTCTGCGGCGCTA
CGCCATACAAAGCGGCACCAGGGCGCACGAGATCAAAATGAAATGGTTGCCCCAGAAAAATTCCAGAAGA
TGCAGAAAGACTTAAAGCTGCCTTTGGCAACATGCGTGCATAGTTCTCAAACCGTTCACGCTGCATGGCA
TTGGCTGCGTTTTCTGGCGTATCTGCACAGGCCAGATGACTCATAACCAGACTGACAGATAACCCCTCCA
AAAGTTCAGGAGTGGCCATCAGTTTATGGATATCAGCCTCTGAAAGGCCAAAACGAGACATACCCGTATC
CAGTTGAATGGCCACATCCAGCGGCTTATCCATTTTGGCTGCCAGATCCCGCAAAACAGCCACCTGTTTT
AGGCTATTTAAAACTGGCCGCAAATTATTGCGTACGCAAACCTCAGCAGCATCCGGCCGTGGACCATGCA
ACACAGTTACTGATGTGTGGGGTGAAAGATATGGCCTAAGGGCTAGCCCTTCATCCACATGTGCGACAAA
AAAATGTTTTG
